Addgene plasmid #48222: pAC90-pmax-DEST
Purpose: (Empty Backbone) Gateway Destination vector derived from Clontech's pmax (CAGGS) expression vector
Depositing lab: Rudolf Jaenisch. Depositing organization: Whitehead Institute for Biomedical Research. Publication: Multiplexed activation of endogenous genes by CRISPR-on, an RNA-guided transcriptional activator system. Cheng AW, Wang H, Yang H, Shi L, Katz Y, Theunissen TW, Rangarajan S, Shivalila CS, Dadon DB, Jaenisch R. Cell Res. 2013 Aug 27. doi: 10.1038/cr.2013.122. PubMed 23979020.
Backbone
  Vector backbone: pmaxCloning
  Backbone manufacturer: Clontech
  Backbone size (bp): 2786
  Vector type: Mammalian Expression, CRISPR ; Gateway Destination
  Promoter: CAGGS
Growth in bacteria
  Bacterial resistance: Chloramphenicol and Kanamycin, 25 & 50 μg/mL
  Growth temperature: 37°C
  Growth strain: ccdB Survival
  Copy number: Unknown
Gene/Insert
  Cloning method: Restriction Enzyme
  Sequencing primers: 5′ gggcttgtcgagacagagaagat
Terms and licenses: Academic/Nonprofit Terms; Industry Terms: Not Available to Industry
Depositor comments: For more information including protocols and updates, please go to http://www.crispr-on.org
How to cite: pAC90-pmax-DEST was a gift from Rudolf Jaenisch (Addgene plasmid # 48222 ; http://n2t.net/addgene:48222 ; RRID:Addgene_48222)
