[The description below was written by a language model from this plasmid's Addgene catalogue record and pLannotate feature annotations shown in this document.]
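Description:
pAC90-pmax-DEST is an empty Gateway destination vector for mammalian expression, built on the pmaxCloning backbone and deposited as part of a CRISPR-based transcriptional activator toolkit. It is propagated in E. coli through a high-copy ColE1/pUC-type origin and selected with kanamycin via a Tn5 aminoglycoside phosphotransferase (NeoR/KanR) gene, which appears to be driven by a fragment of the bacterial bla promoter. The annotation shows no mammalian promoter for this marker, so it seems to serve bacterial selection only.

The catalogue entry names the promoter as CAGGS, whereas the feature table annotates a CMV immediate early enhancer and CMV promoter followed by a chimeric β-globin/immunoglobulin heavy chain intron, so the two sources label the expression unit differently. Downstream sits a standard Gateway cassette flanked by attR1 and attR2. It contains a chloramphenicol acetyltransferase gene with its own bacterial promoter elements, a ccdA fragment and the ccdB toxin gene. Because ccdB poisons gyrase in ordinary E. coli, the unrecombined vector must be maintained in a ccdB-tolerant strain, under combined chloramphenicol and kanamycin selection. An LR recombination with an attL-flanked entry clone replaces the CmR-ccdB cassette with the gene of interest, and loss of ccdB counter-selects against unrecombined plasmid in standard strains.

A V5 epitope tag coding sequence lies just after attR2, followed by an SV40 polyadenylation region. Whether an insert becomes C-terminally V5-tagged would depend on reading frame and the absence of a stop codon, which the record does not address. The vector is used to move open reading frames from entry clones into a strong constitutive expression context for transfection of mammalian cells.
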