Features (pLannotate 1.2.2; 16 found; start..end, strand, type, name):
    140..517     +  enhancer       CMV enhancer: human cytomegalovirus immediate early enhancer
    519..718     +  promoter       CMV promoter: human cytomegalovirus (CMV) immediate early promoter
    813..945     +  intron         chimeric intron: chimera between introns from human β-globin and immunoglobulin heavy chain genes
    960..1084    +  protein_bind   attR1: mutant version of attR; recombination site for the Gateway® LR reaction LR Clonase™
   1109..1139    +  promoter       lac UV5 promoter: E. coli lac promoter with an "up" mutation
   1163..1192    +  promoter       cat promoter (fragment): promoter of the E. coli cat gene encoding chloramphenicol acetyltransferase
   1193..1852    +  CDS            CmR: chloramphenicol acetyltransferase; cat; confers resistance to chloramphenicol
   2031..2189    +  CDS            ccdA (fragment): CCDA_ECO57 - Also known as H, letA. Experimental evidence at protein level: Swiss-Prot protein existence level 1. Antitoxin component of a type II toxin-antitoxin (TA) system which inhibits the post-segregational killing (PSK) of plasmid-free cells, also referred to as a plasmid addiction system. Binds to and blocks the activity of CcdB; will also remove bound CcdB protein from the CcdB-GyrA complex by forming a CcdA-CcdB complex, a process termed rejuvenation. Functions as a transcriptional corepressor for the ccdAB operon, repression also requires CcdB (By similarity). From Escherichia coli
   2194..2496    +  CDS            ccdB: CCDB_ECOLI - Also known as G, letB, letD. Experimental evidence at protein level: Swiss-Prot protein existence level 1. Toxic component of a type II toxin-antitoxin (TA) system, functioning in plasmid maintainence. Responsible for the post- segregational killing (PSK) of plasmid-free cells, also referred to as a plasmid addiction system. Half-life of over 2 hours. Cell killing by CcdB is accompanied by filamentation, defects in chromosome and plasmid segregation, defects in cell division, formation of anucleate cells, decreased DNA synthesis and plasmid loss. Interferes with the activity of DN
   2540..2664    -  protein_bind   attR2: mutant version of attR; recombination site for the Gateway® LR reaction LR Clonase™
   2717..2758    +  CDS            V5 tag: epitope tag from simian virus 5
   2813..2894    -  polyA_signal   SV40 poly(A) signal: SV40 polyadenylation signal
   2917..2985    -  CDS            large T antigen (fragment): large T antigen from SV40 (simian virus 40)
   3092..3679    -  rep_origin     ori: high-copy-number ColE1/pMB1/pBR322/pUC origin of replication
   3760..4554    -  CDS            NeoR/KanR: aminoglycoside phosphotransferase from Tn5; aph(3')-II (or nptII); confers resistance to neomycin, kanamycin, and G418 (Geneticin®)
   4555..4581    -  promoter       AmpR promoter (fragment): bla
>Addgene plasmid #48222 | pAC90-pmax-DEST | depositor full sequence | sequence record 69507 | pAC90-pmax-DEST sequence 4610 bps
TCAATATTGGCCATTAGCCATATTATTCATTGGTTATATAGCATAAATCAATATTGGCTATTGGCCATTG
CATACGTTGTATCTATATCATAATATGTACATTTATATTGGCTCATGTCCAATATGACCGCCATGTTGGC
ATTGATTATTGACTAGTTATTAATAGTAATCAATTACGGGGTCATTAGTTCATAGCCCATATATGGAGTT
CCGCGTTACATAACTTACGGTAAATGGCCCGCCTGGCTGACCGCCCAACGACCCCCGCCCATTGACGTCA
ATAATGACGTATGTTCCCATAGTAACGCCAATAGGGACTTTCCATTGACGTCAATGGGTGGAGTATTTAC
GGTAAACTGCCCACTTGGCAGTACATCAAGTGTATCATATGCCAAGTCCGCCCCCTATTGACGTCAATGA
CGGTAAATGGCCCGCCTGGCATTATGCCCAGTACATGACCTTACGGGACTTTCCTACTTGGCAGTACATC
TACGTATTAGTCATCGCTATTACCATGGTGATGCGGTTTTGGCAGTACACCAATGGGCGTGGATAGCGGT
TTGACTCACGGGGATTTCCAAGTCTCCACCCCATTGACGTCAATGGGAGTTTGTTTTGGCACCAAAATCA
ACGGGACTTTCCAAAATGTCGTAATAACCCCGCCCCGTTGACGCAAATGGGCGGTAGGCGTGTACGGTGG
GAGGTCTATATAAGCAGAGGTCGTTTAGTGAACCGTCAGATCACTAGTAGCTTTATTGCGGTAGTTTATC
ACAGTTAAATTGCTAACGCAGTCAGTGCTCGACTGATCACAGGTAAGTATCAAGGTTACAAGACAGGTTT
AAGGAGGCCAATAGAAACTGGGCTTGTCGAGACAGAGAAGATTCTTGCGTTTCTGATAGGCACCTATTGG
TCTTACTGACATCCACTTTGCCTTTCTCTCCACAGGGAAAAAACAATTGACAAGTTTGTACAAAAAAGCT
GAACGAGAAACGTAAAATGATATAAATATCAATATATTAAATTAGATTTTGCATAAAAAACAGACTACAT
AATACTGTAAAACACAACATATCCAGTCACTATGGCGGCCGCATTAGGCACCCCAGGCTTTACACTTTAT
GCTTCCGGCTCGTATAATGTGTGGATTTTGAGTTAGGATCCGTCGAGATTTTCAGGAGCTAAGGAAGCTA
AAATGGAGAAAAAAATCACTGGATATACCACCGTTGATATATCCCAATGGCATCGTAAAGAACATTTTGA
GGCATTTCAGTCAGTTGCTCAATGTACCTATAACCAGACCGTTCAGCTGGATATTACGGCCTTTTTAAAG
ACCGTAAAGAAAAATAAGCACAAGTTTTATCCGGCCTTTATTCACATTCTTGCCCGCCTGATGAATGCTC
ATCCGGAATTCCGTATGGCAATGAAAGACGGTGAGCTGGTGATATGGGATAGTGTTCACCCTTGTTACAC
CGTTTTCCATGAGCAAACTGAAACGTTTTCATCGCTCTGGAGTGAATACCACGACGATTTCCGGCAGTTT
CTACACATATATTCGCAAGATGTGGCGTGTTACGGTGAAAACCTGGCCTATTTCCCTAAAGGGTTTATTG
AGAATATGTTTTTCGTCTCAGCCAATCCCTGGGTGAGTTTCACCAGTTTTGATTTAAACGTGGCCAATAT
GGACAACTTCTTCGCCCCCGTTTTCACCATGGGCAAATATTATACGCAAGGCGACAAGGTGCTGATGCCG
CTGGCGATTCAGGTTCATCATGCCGTTTGTGATGGCTTCCATGTCGGCAGAATGCTTAATGAATTACAAC
AGTACTGCGATGAGTGGCAGGGCGGGGCGTAAAGATCTGGATCCGGCTTACTAAAAGCCAGATAACAGTA
TGCGTATTTGCGCGCTGATTTTTGCGGTATAAGAATATATACTGATATGTATACCCGAAGTATGTCAAAA
AGAGGTATGCTATGAAGCAGCGTATTACAGTGACAGTTGACAGCGACAGCTATCAGTTGCTCAAGGCATA
TATGATGTCAATATCTCCGGTCTGGTAAGCACAACCATGCAGAATGAAGCCCGTCGTCTGCGTGCCGAAC
GCTGGAAAGCGGAAAATCAGGAAGGGATGGCTGAGGTCGCCCGGTTTATTGAAATGAACGGCTCTTTTGC
TGACGAGAACAGGGGCTGGTGAAATGCAGTTTAAGGTTTACACCTATAAAAGAGAGAGCCGTTATCGTCT
GTTTGTGGATGTACAGAGTGATATTATTGACACGCCCGGGCGACGGATGGTGATCCCCCTGGCCAGTGCA
CGTCTGCTGTCAGATAAAGTCTCCCGTGAACTTTACCCGGTGGTGCATATCGGGGATGAAAGCTGGCGCA
TGATGACCACCGATATGGCCAGTGTGCCGGTCTCCGTTATCGGGGAAGAAGTGGCTGATCTCAGCCACCG
CGAAAATGACATCAAAAACGCCATTAACCTGATGTTCTGGGGAATATAAATGTCAGGCTCCCTTATACAC
AGCCAGTCTGCAGGTCGACCATAGTGACTGGATATGTTGTGTTTTACAGTATTATGTAGTCTGTTTTTTA
TGCAAAATCTAATTTAATATATTGATATTTATATCATTTTACGTTTCTCGTTCAGCTTTCTTGTACAAAG
TGGTTGATATCCAGCACAGTGGCGGCCGCTCGAGTCTAGAGGGCCCGCGGTTCGAAGGTAAGCCTATCCC
TAACCCTCTCCTCGGTCTCGATTCTACGCGTACCGGTTAGCAATTGTTTTTTCGATGAGTTTGGACAAAC
CACAACTAGAATGCAGTGAAAAAAATGCTTTATTTGTGAAATTTGTGATGCTATTGCTTTATTTGTAACC
ATTATAAGCTGCAATAAACAAGTTAACAACAACAATTGCATTCATTTTATGTTTCAGGTTCAGGGGGAGG
TGTGGGAGGTTTTTTAAAGCAAGTAAAACCTCTACAAATGTGGTACTTAAGAGGGGGAGACCAAAGGGCG
AGACGTTAAGGCCTCACGTGACATGTGAGCAAAAGGCCAGCAAAAGGCCAGGAACCGTAAAAAGGCCGCG
TTGCTGGCGTTTTTCCATAGGCTCCGCCCCCCTGACGAGCATCACAAAAATCGACGCTCAAGTCAGAGGT
GGCGAAACCCGACAGGACTATAAAGATACCAGGCGTTTCCCCCTGGAAGCTCCCTCGTGCGCTCTCCTGT
TCCGACCCTGCCGCTTACCGGATACCTGTCCGCCTTTCTCCCTTCGGGAAGCGTGGCGCTTTCTCATAGC
TCACGCTGTAGGTATCTCAGTTCGGTGTAGGTCGTTCGCTCCAAGCTGGGCTGTGTGCACGAACCCCCCG
TTCAGCCCGACCGCTGCGCCTTATCCGGTAACTATCGTCTTGAGTCCAACCCGGTAAGACACGACTTATC
GCCACTGGCAGCAGCCACTGGTAACAGGATTAGCAGAGCGAGGTATGTAGGCGGTGCTACAGAGTTCTTG
AAGTGGTGGCCTAACTACGGCTACACTAGAAGGACAGTATTTGGTATCTGCGCTCTGCTGAAGCCAGTTA
CCTTCGGAAAAAGAGTTGGTAGCTCTTGATCCGGCAAACAAACCACGCTGGTAGCGGTGGTTTTTTTGTT
TGCAAGCAGCAGATTACGCGCAGAAAAAAAGGATCTCAAGAAGATCCTTTGATCTTTTCTACGGGGTCTG
ACGCTCAGTGGAACGAAAACTCACGTTAAGGGATTTTGGTCATGCCGTCTCAGAAGAACTCGTCAAGAAG
GCGATAGAAGGCGATGCGCTGCGAATCGGGAGCGGCGATACCGTAAAGCACGAGGAAGCGGTCAGCCCAT
TCGCCGCCAAGCTCTTCAGCAATATCACGGGTAGCCAACGCTATGTCCTGATAGCGGTCCGCCACACCCA
GCCGGCCACAGTCGATGAATCCAGAAAAGCGGCCATTTTCCACCATGATATTCGGCAAGCAGGCATCGCC
ATGGGTCACGACGAGATCCTCGCCGTCGGGCATGCTCGCCTTGAGCCTGGCGAACAGTTCGGCTGGCGCG
AGCCCCTGATGCTCTTCGTCCAGATCATCCTGATCGACAAGACCGGCTTCCATCCGAGTACGTGCTCGCT
CGATGCGATGTTTCGCTTGGTGGTCGAATGGGCAGGTAGCCGGATCAAGCGTATGCAGCCGCCGCATTGC
ATCAGCCATGATGGATACTTTCTCGGCAGGAGCAAGGTGAGATGACAGGAGATCCTGCCCCGGCACTTCG
CCCAATAGCAGCCAGTCCCTTCCCGCTTCAGTGACAACGTCGAGCACAGCTGCGCAAGGAACGCCCGTCG
TGGCCAGCCACGATAGCCGCGCTGCCTCGTCTTGCAGTTCATTCAGGGCACCGGACAGGTCGGTCTTGAC
AAAAAGAACCGGGCGCCCCTGCGCTGACAGCCGGAACACGGCGGCATCAGAGCAGCCGATTGTCTGTTGT
GCCCAGTCATAGCCGAATAGCCTCTCCACCCAAGCGGCCGGAGAACCTGCGTGCAATCCATCTTGTTCAA
TCATAATATTATTGAAGCATTTATCAGGGTTCGTCTCGTCCCGGTCTCCTCCCATGCATG
