>Addgene plasmid #48222 | pAC90-pmax-DEST | addgene partial sequence | sequence record 71058 | CMV-F 5'-CGCAAATGGGCGGTAGGCGTG-3'
GGTCGTTTAGTGAACCGTCAGATCACTAGTAGCTTTATTGCGGTAGTTTATCACAGTTAAATTGCTAACG
CAGTCAGTGCTCGACTGATCACAGGTAAGTATCAAGGTTACAAGACAGGTTTAAGGAGGCCAATAGAAAC
TGGGCTTGTCGAGACAGAGAAGATTCTTGCGTTTCTGATAGGCACCTATTGGTCTTACTGACATCCACTT
TGCCTTTCTCTCCACAGGGAAAAAACAATTGACAAGTTTGTACAAAAAAGCTGAACGAGAAACGTAAAAT
GATATAAATATCAATATATTAAATTAGATTTTGCATAAAAAACAGACTACATAATACTGTAAAACACAAC
ATATCCAGTCACTATGGCGGCCGCATTAGGCACCCCAGGCTTTACACTTTATGCTTCCGGCTCGTATAAT
GTGTGGATTTTGAGTTAGGATCCGTCGAGATTTTCAGGAGCTAAGGAAGCTAAAATGGAGAAAAAAATCA
CTGGATATACCACCGTTGATATATCCCAATGGCATCGTAAAGAACATTTTGAGGCATTTCAGTCAGTTGC
TCAATGTACCTATAACCAGACCGTTCAGCTGGATATTACGGCCTTTTTAAAGACCGTAAAGAAAAATAAG
CACAAGTTTTATCCGGCCTTTATTCACATTCTTGCCCGCCTGATGAATGCTCATCCGGAATTCCGTATGG
CAATGAAAGACGGTGAGCTGGTGATATGGGATAGTGTTCACCCTTGTTACACCGTTTTCCATGAGCAAAC
TGAAACGTTTTCATCGCTCTGGAGTGAATACCACGACGATTTCCGGCAGTTTCTACACATATATTCGCAA
GATGTGGCGTGTTACGGTGAAAACCTGGCCTATTTCCCTAAAGGGTTTATTGAGAATATGTTTTTCGTCT
CAGCCAATCCCTGGGTGAGTTTCACCAGTTTTGATTTAAACGTGGCCAATATGGACAACTT
