>Addgene plasmid #48222 | pAC90-pmax-DEST | addgene partial sequence | sequence record 71059 | ccdB-Fwd 5'-GCATGATGACCACCGATATG-3'
AGTGGCTGATCTCAGCCACCGCGAAAATGACATCAAAAACGCCATTAACCTGATGTTCTGGGGAATATAA
ATGTCAGGCTCCCTTATACACAGCCAGTCTGCAGGTCGACCATAGTGACTGGATATGTTGTGTTTTACAG
TATTATGTAGTCTGTTTTTTATGCAAAATCTAATTTAATATATTGATATTTATATCATTTTACGTTTCTC
GTTCAGCTTTCTTGTACAAAGTGGTTGATATCCAGCACAGTGGCGGCCGCTCGAGTCTAGAGGGCCCGCG
GTTCGAAGGTAAGCCTATCCCTAACCCTCTCCTCGGTCTCGATTCTACGCGTACCGGTTAGCAATTGTTT
TTTCGATGAGTTTGGACAAACCACAACTAGAATGCAGTGAAAAAAATGCTTTATTTGTGAAATTTGTGAT
GCTATTGCTTTATTTGTAACCATTATAAGCTGCAATAAACAAGTTAACAACAACAATTGCATTCATTTTA
TGTTTCAGGTTCAGGGGGAGGTGTGGGAGGTTTTTTAAAGCAAGTAAAACCTCTACAAATGTGGTACTTA
AGAGGGGGAGACCAAAGGGCGAGACGTTAAGGCCTCACGTGACATGTGAGCAAAAGGCCAGCAAAAGGCC
AGGAACCGTAAAAAGGCCGCGTTGCTGGCGTTTTTCCATAGGCTCCGCCCCCCTGACGAGCATCACAAAA
ATCGACGCTCAAGTCAGAGGTGGCGAAACCCGACAGGACTATAAAGATACCAGGCGTTTCCCCCTGGAAG
CTCCCTCGTGCGCTCTCCTGTTCCGACCCT
